Addgene plasmid #97045: pINDUCER-21-RUNX1-P2A-ERG
Purpose: Expresses RUNX1-P2A-ERG in mammalian cells. *Please see notes below on P2A cleaving efficiency.
Depositing lab: George Daley. Depositing organization: Boston Children's Hospital. Publication: Haematopoietic stem and progenitor cells from human pluripotent stem cells. Sugimura R, Jha DK, Han A, Soria-Valles C, da Rocha EL, Lu YF, Goettel JA, Serrao E, Rowe RG, Malleshaiah M, Wong I, Sousa P, Zhu TN, Ditadi A, Keller G, Engelman AN, Snapper SB, Doulatov S, Daley GQ. Nature. 2017 May 17. doi: 10.1038/nature22370. PubMed 28514439.
Backbone
  Vector backbone: pINDUCER-21
  Backbone manufacturer: Stephen Elledge, Thomas Westbrook
  Backbone size w/o insert (bp): 12152
  Total vector size (bp): 13393
  Vector type: Mammalian Expression, Lentiviral
  Selectable markers: GFP
Growth in bacteria
  Bacterial resistance: Ampicillin, 100 μg/mL
  Growth temperature: 37°C
  Growth strain: NEB Stable
  Copy number: Low Copy
Gene/Insert
  Gene/Insert name: Runt Related Transcription Factor 1, ETS-Related Gene (alt name: RUNX1, ERG seperated by 2A peptide)
  Species: H. sapiens (human)
  Insert size (bp): 2928
  Promoter: Tet on
  Cloning method: Gateway Cloning
  Sequencing primers: 5′ AGCTCGTTTAGTGAACCGTCAGATC; 3′ TCTGGGACGTCGTATGGGTA
Terms and licenses: Academic/Nonprofit Terms; Industry Terms: Not Available to Industry
Depositor comments: Please note: due to an unforeseen error in the original publication describing the minimal P2A self-cleaving peptide [https://www.pnas.org/content/106/13/5449] the expressed transgenes are not effectively cleaved. A new version of this plasmid has been redesigned with the corrected self-cleaving sequence. The new version is available through Addgene as Plasmid 154089: pINDUCER-21-RUNX1-P2A-ERG-IMPROVED.
How to cite: pINDUCER-21-RUNX1-P2A-ERG was a gift from George Daley (Addgene plasmid # 97045 ; http://n2t.net/addgene:97045 ; RRID:Addgene_97045)
