[The description below was written by a language model from this plasmid's Addgene catalogue record and pLannotate feature annotations shown in this document.]
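Description:
pINDUCER-21-RUNX1-P2A-ERG is a doxycycline-inducible, self-inactivating HIV-1-based lentiviral vector built on the pINDUCER-21 backbone for expressing two human haematopoietic transcription factors, RUNX1 and ERG, in mammalian cells. It is propagated in E. coli through a ColE1/pUC-type origin with ampicillin resistance. The record lists it as low copy and grown in a recombination-deficient stable strain, as is usual for LTR-containing plasmids. The viral framework comprises a truncated 5' LTR, Ψ packaging signal with a gag fragment, RRE, cPPT/CTS, WPRE and a ΔU3 3' LTR. The genome can therefore be packaged when helper functions are supplied in trans, and it integrates without active LTR promoter function.

The payload was introduced by Gateway cloning and sits between attB1 and attB2. It lies downstream of a tetracycline response element (seven tetO copies) fused to a minimal CMV promoter. RUNX1 and ERG are encoded as a single open reading frame joined by a P2A peptide. A second, constitutive cassette provides the Tet-On machinery and the marker: a promoter region annotated mainly as EF-1α, with short UbC-like and PGK-like fragments around it, drives rtTA3, followed by an EMCV IRES and EGFP. Transduced cells are thus identified or sorted by green fluorescence, as no drug selection marker is listed for mammalian cells, and they switch on the transgene only when doxycycline is added.

The depositor cautions that the minimal P2A sequence used here is faulty, so the two proteins are not efficiently separated, and a corrected "IMPROVED" version has been deposited. The vector comes from work on deriving haematopoietic stem and progenitor cells from human pluripotent stem cells.
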