Features (pLannotate 1.2.2; 40 found; start..end, strand, type, name):
      1..271     +  protein_bind   tetracycline response element: contains seven copies of the tetracycline operator tetO tetracycline repressor TetR
    282..299     +  misc_feature   MCS (fragment): pUC18/19 multiple cloning site
    304..342     +  promoter       minimal CMV promoter: human cytomegalovirus (CMV) immediate early promoter
    472..496     +  protein_bind   attB1: mutant version of attB; recombination site for the Gateway® BP reaction BP Clonase™
    613..1956    +  CDS            RUNX1: RUNX1_HUMAN - Also known as AML1, CBFA2. Experimental evidence at protein level: Swiss-Prot protein existence level 1. Isoform AML-1L interferes with the transactivation activity of RUNX1. From Homo sapiens (Human).
   2002..3438    +  CDS            ERG: ERG_HUMAN - Experimental evidence at protein level: Swiss-Prot protein existence level 1. Transcriptional regulator. May participate in transcriptional regulation through the recruitment of SETDB1 histone methyltransferase and subsequent modification of local chromatin structure. From Homo sapiens (Human).
   3455..3479    -  protein_bind   attB2: mutant version of attB; recombination site for the Gateway® BP reaction BP Clonase™
   3591..3626    +  promoter       PGK promoter (fragment): mouse phosphoglycerate kinase 1 promoter
   3644..3699    +  promoter       UbC promoter (fragment): human ubiquitin C promoter
   3712..3767    +  promoter       UbC promoter (fragment): human ubiquitin C promoter
   3778..4956    +  promoter       EF-1α promoter: strong constitutive promoter for human elongation factor EF-1α
   4970..5019    +  promoter       UbC promoter (fragment): human ubiquitin C promoter
   5026..5059    -  protein_bind   loxP: Cre-mediated recombination occurs in the 8-bp core sequence (GCATACAT). Cre recombinase
   5066..5763    +  CDS            rtTA3 (fragment): reverse tetracycline transactivator 3 activates expression from Tet-responsive promoters in the presence of doxycycline
   5693..5803    +  CDS            VP48: 3 tandem repeats of the minimal activation domain of herpes simplex virus VP16 (Cheng et al., 2013)
   5976..6438    +  misc_feature   IRES: internal ribosome entry site (IRES) of the encephalomyocarditis virus (EMCV)
   6454..7173    +  CDS            EGFP: the original enhanced GFP (Yang et al., 1996) mammalian codon-optimized
   7173..7439    +  CDS            NeoR/KanR (fragment): aminoglycoside phosphotransferase confers resistance to neomycin, kanamycin, and G418 (Geneticin®)
   7467..7550    +  CDS            large T antigen (fragment): large T antigen from SV40 (simian virus 40)
   7584..7604    +  misc_feature   MCS (fragment): pBluescript multiple cloning site
   7616..8204    +  misc_feature   WPRE: woodchuck hepatitis virus posttranscriptional regulatory element
   8212..8277    +  CDS            nef (fragment): NEF_HV1Z2 - Experimental evidence at protein level: Swiss-Prot protein existence level 1. Extracellular Nef protein targets CD4(+) T-lymphocytes for apoptosis by interacting with CXCR4 surface receptors. From Human immunodeficiency virus type 1 group M subtype D (isolate Z2/CDC-Z34) (HIV-1).
   8279..8512    +  LTR            3' LTR (ΔU3): self-inactivating 3' long terminal repeat (LTR) from HIV-1
   8717..8821    +  promoter       AmpR promoter: bla
   8822..9682    +  CDS            AmpR: β-lactamase; bla; confers resistance to ampicillin, carbenicillin, and related antibiotics
   9853..10441   +  rep_origin     ori: high-copy-number ColE1/pMB1/pBR322/pUC origin of replication
  10624..10678   +  CDS            lacI (fragment): lac repressor; lacI; The lac repressor binds to the lac operator to inhibit transcription in E. coli. This inhibition can be relieved by adding lactose or isopropyl-β-D-thiogalactopyranoside (IPTG).
  10684..10777   +  rep_origin     SV40 ori (fragment): SV40 origin of replication
  10802..10839   +  CDS            lacI (fragment): lac repressor; lacI; The lac repressor binds to the lac operator to inhibit transcription in E. coli. This inhibition can be relieved by adding lactose or isopropyl-β-D-thiogalactopyranoside (IPTG).
  10852..10873   +  protein_bind   CAP binding site: CAP binding activates transcription in the presence of cAMP. E. coli catabolite activator protein
  10888..10918   +  promoter       lac promoter: promoter for the E. coli lac operon
  10922..10944   +  protein_bind   lac operator (fragment): The lac repressor binds to the lac operator to inhibit transcription in E. coli. This inhibition can be relieved by adding lactose or isopropyl-β-D-thiogalactopyranoside (IPTG). lac repressor encoded by lacI
  10976..11059   +  polyA_signal   SV40 poly(A) signal (fragment): SV40 polyadenylation signal
  11226..11555   +  CDS            nef (fragment): NEF_HV1BR - Experimental evidence at protein level: Swiss-Prot protein existence level 1. Extracellular Nef protein targets CD4(+) T-lymphocytes for apoptosis by interacting with CXCR4 surface receptors (PubMed:14990729). From Human immunodeficiency virus type 1 group M subtype B (isolate BRU/LAI) (HIV-1).
  11603..11860   +  LTR            5' LTR (truncated): truncated 5' long terminal repeat (LTR) from HIV-1
  11907..12032   +  misc_feature   HIV-1 Ψ: packaging signal of human immunodeficiency virus type 1
  12016..12354   +  CDS            HIV-1 gag (fragment): gag protein from human immunodeficiency virus 1; gag
  12529..12762   +  misc_feature   RRE: The Rev response element (RRE) of HIV-1 allows for Rev-dependent mRNA export from the nucleus to the cytoplasm.
  13139..13239   +  CDS            Rev (fragment): human immunodeficiency virus 1 (HIV-1) Rev protein; rev; enhances nuclear export of unspliced and incompletely spliced viral mRNAs
  13284..13401   +  misc_feature   cPPT/CTS: central polypurine tract and central termination sequence of HIV-1
>Addgene plasmid #97045 | pINDUCER-21-RUNX1-P2A-ERG | addgene full sequence | sequence record 183369 | Addgene NGS Result
TCCCTATCAGTGATAGAGAAAAGTGAAAGTCGAGTTTACCACTCCCTATCAGTGATAGAGAAAAGTGAAA
GTCGAGTTTACCACTCCCTATCAGTGATAGAGAAAAGTGAAAGTCGAGTTTACCACTCCCTATCAGTGAT
AGAGAAAAGTGAAAGTCGAGTTTACCACTCCCTATCAGTGATAGAGAAAAGTGAAAGTCGAGTTTACCAC
TCCCTATCAGTGATAGAGAAAAGTGAAAGTCGAGTTTACCACTCCCTATCAGTGATAGAGAAAAGTGAAA
GTCGAGCTCGGTACCCGGGTCGAGGTAGGCGTGTACGGTGGGAGGCCTATATAAGCAGAGCTCGTTTAGT
GAACCGTCAGATCGCCTGGAGACGCCATCCACGCTGTTTTGACCTCCATAGAAGACACCGGGACCGATCC
AGCCTCCGCGGCCCCGAACTAGTCCAGTGTGGTGGAATTCTGCAGATATCAACAAGTTTGTACAAAAAAG
CAGGCTCCGCGGCCGCCCCCTTCACCATGGCTTCAGACAGCATATTTGAGTCATTTCCTTCGTACCCACA
GTGCTTCATGAGAGAATGCATACTTGGAATGAATCCTTCTAGAGACGTCCACGATGCCAGCACGAGCCGC
CGCTTCACGCCGCCTTCCACCGCGCTGAGCCCAGGCAAGATGAGCGAGGCGTTGCCGCTGGGCGCCCCGG
ACGCCGGCGCTGCCCTGGCCGGCAAGCTGAGGAGCGGCGACCGCAGCATGGTGGAGGTGCTGGCCGACCA
CCCGGGCGAGCTGGTGCGCACCGACAGCCCCAACTTCCTCTGCTCCGTGCTGCCTACGCACTGGCGCTGC
AACAAGACCCTGCCCATCGCTTTCAAGGTGGTGGCCCTAGGGGATGTTCCAGATGGCACTCTGGTCACTG
TGATGGCTGGCAATGATGAAAACTACTCGGCTGAGCTGAGAAATGCTACCGCAGCCATGAAGAACCAGGT
TGCAAGATTTAATGACCTCAGGTTTGTCGGTCGAAGTGGAAGAGGGAAAAGCTTCACTCTGACCATCACT
GTCTTCACAAACCCACCGCAAGTCGCCACCTACCACAGAGCCATCAAAATCACAGTGGATGGGCCCCGAG
AACCTCGAAGACATCGGCAGAAACTAGATGATCAGACCAAGCCCGGGAGCTTGTCCTTTTCCGAGCGGCT
CAGTGAACTGGAGCAGCTGCGGCGCACAGCCATGAGGGTCAGCCCACACCACCCAGCCCCCACGCCCAAC
CCTCGTGCCTCCCTGAACCACTCCACTGCCTTTAACCCTCAGCCTCAGAGTCAGATGCAGGATACAAGGC
AGATCCAACCATCCCCACCGTGGTCCTACGATCAGTCCTACCAATACCTGGGATCCATTGCCTCTCCTTC
TGTGCACCCAGCAACGCCCATTTCACCTGGACGTGCCAGCGGCATGACAACCCTCTCTGCAGAACTTTCC
AGTCGACTCTCAACGGCACCCGACCTGACAGCGTTCAGCGACCCGCGCCAGTTCCCCGCGCTGCCCTCCA
TCTCCGACCCCCGCATGCACTATCCAGGCGCCTTCACCTACTCCCCGACGCCGGTCACCTCGGGCATCGG
CATCGGCATGTCGGCCATGGGCTCGGCCACGCGCTACCACACCTACCTGCCGCCGCCCTACCCCGGCTCG
TCGCAAGCGCAGGGAGGCCCGTTCCAAGCCAGCTCGCCCTCCTACCACCTGTACTACGGCGCCTCGGCCG
GCTCCTACCAGTTCTCCATGGTGGGCGGCGAGCGCTCGCCGCCGCGCATCCTGCCGCCCTGCACCAACGC
CTCCACCGGCTCCGCGCTGCTCAACCCCAGCCTCCCGAACCAGAGCGACGTGGTGGAGGCCGAGGGCAGC
CACAGCAACTCCCCCACCAACATGGCGCCCTCCGCGCGCCTGGAGGAGGCCGTGTGGAGGCCCTACTTGG
CCACGAAGCAAGCAGGAGATGTTGAAGAAAACCCCGGGCCTATGGCCAGCACTATTAAGGAAGCCTTATC
AGTTGTGAGTGAGGACCAGTCGTTGTTTGAGTGTGCCTACGGAACGCCACACCTGGCTAAGACAGAGATG
ACCGCGTCCTCCTCCAGCGACTATGGACAGACTTCCAAGATGAGCCCACGCGTCCCTCAGCAGGATTGGC
TGTCTCAACCCCCAGCCAGGGTCACCATCAAAATGGAATGTAACCCTAGCCAGGTGAATGGCTCAAGGAA
CTCTCCTGATGAATGCAGTGTGGCCAAAGGCGGGAAGATGGTGGGCAGCCCAGACACCGTTGGGATGAAC
TACGGCAGCTACATGGAGGAGAAGCACATGCCACCCCCAAACATGACCACGAACGAGCGCAGAGTTATCG
TGCCAGCAGATCCTACGCTATGGAGTACAGACCATGTGCGGCAGTGGCTGGAGTGGGCGGTGAAAGAATA
TGGCCTTCCAGACGTCAACATCTTGTTATTCCAGAACATCGATGGGAAGGAACTGTGCAAGATGACCAAG
GACGACTTCCAGAGGCTCACCCCCAGCTACAATGCCGACATCCTTCTCTCACATCTCCACTACCTCAGAG
AGACTCCTCTTCCACATTTGACTTCAGATGATGTTGATAAAGCCTTACAAAACTCTCCACGGTTAATGCA
TGCTAGAAACACAGGGGGTGCAGCTTTTATTTTCCCAAATACTTCAGTATATCCTGAAGCTACGCAAAGA
ATTACAACTAGGCCAGATTTACCATATGAGCCCCCCAGGAGATCAGCCTGGACCGGTCACGGCCACCCCA
CGCCCCAGTCGAAAGCTGCTCAACCATCTCCTTCCACAGTGCCCAAAACTGAAGACCAGCGTCCTCAGTT
AGATCCTTATCAGATTCTTGGACCAACAAGTAGCCGCCTTGCAAATCCAGGCAGTGGCCAGATCCAGCTT
TGGCAGTTCCTCCTGGAGCTCCTGTCGGACAGCTCCAACTCCAGCTGCATCACCTGGGAAGGCACCAACG
GGGAGTTCAAGATGACGGATCCCGACGAGGTGGCCCGGCGCTGGGGAGAGCGGAAGAGCAAACCCAACAT
GAACTACGATAAGCTCAGCCGCGCCCTCCGTTACTACTATGACAAGAACATCATGACCAAGGTCCATGGG
AAGCGCTACGCCTACAAGTTCGACTTCCACGGGATCGCCCAGGCCCTCCAGCCCCACCCCCCGGAGTCAT
CTCTGTACAAGTACCCCTCAGACCTCCCGTACATGGGCTCCTATCACGCCCACCCACAGAAGATGAACTT
TGTGGCGCCCCACCCTCCAGCCCTCCCCGTGACATCTTCCAGTTTTTTTGCTGCCCCAAACCCATACTGG
AATTCACCAACTGGGGGTATATACCCCAACACTAGGCTCCCCACCAGCCATATGCCTTCTCATCTGGGCA
CTTACTACAAGGGTGGGCGCGCCGACCCAGCTTTCTTGTACAAAGTGGTTGATATCCAGCACAGTGGCGG
CCGCTCGAGTCTAGAGGGCCCGCGGTTCGAATACCCATACGACGTCCCAGACTACGCTTAGTAATGATTA
ATTAAACTAGAAATTCTACCGGGTAGGGGAGGCGCTTTTCCCAAGGCAGTCTGGAGTAACCCACCCAAGA
TCTGGCCTCCGCGCCGGGTTTTGGCGCCTCCCGCGGGCGCCCCCCTCCTCACGGCGAGCCGCGTAAGATC
TGGCCTCCGCGCCGGGTTTTGGCGCCTCCCGCGGGCGCCCCCCTCCTCACGGCGAGCCTAGTCGTGAGGC
TCCGGTGCCCGTCAGTGGGCAGAGCGCACATCGCCCACAGTCCCCGAGAAGTTGGGGGGAGGGGTCGGCA
ATTGAACCGGTGCCTAGAGAAGGTGGCGCGGGGTAAACTGGGAAAGTGATGTCGTGTACTGGCTCCGCCT
TTTTCCCGAGGGTGGGGGAGAACCGTATATAAGTGCAGTAGTCGCCGTGAACGTTCTTTTTCGCAACGGG
TTTGCCGCCAGAACACAGGTAAGTGCCGTGTGTGGTTCCCGCGGGCCTGGCCTCTTTACGGGTTATGGCC
CTTGCGTGCCTTGAATTACTTCCACCTGGCTGCAGTACGTGATTCTTGATCCCGAGCTTCGGGTTGGAAG
TGGGTGGGAGAGTTCGAGGCCTTGCGCTTAAGGAGCCCCTTCGCCTCGTGCTTGAGTTGAGGCCTGGCCT
GGGCGCTGGGGCCGCCGCGTGCGAATCTGGTGGCACCTTCGCGCCTGTCTCGCTGCTTTCGATAAGTCTC
TAGCCATTTAAAATTTTTGATGACCTGCTGCGACGCTTTTTTTCTGGCAAGATAGTCTTGTAAATGCGGG
CCAAGATCTGCACACTGGTATTTCGGTTTTTGGGGCCGCGGGCGGCGACGGGGCCCGTGCGTCCCAGCGC
ACATGTTCGGCGAGGCGGGGCCTGCGAGCGCGGCCACCGAGAATCGGACGGGGGTAGTCTCAAGCTGGCC
GGCCTGCTCTGGTGCCTGGCCTCGCGCCGCCGTGTATCGCCCCGCCCTGGGCGGCAAGGCTGGCCCGGTC
GGCACCAGTTGCGTGAGCGGAAAGATGGCCGCTTCCCGGCCCTGCTGCAGGGAGCTCAAAATGGAGGACG
CGGCGCTCGGGAGAGCGGGCGGGTGAGTCACCCACACAAAGGAAAAGGGCCTTTCCGTCCTCAGCCGTCG
CTTCATGTGACTCCACGGAGTACCGGGCGCCGTCCAGGCACCTCGATTAGTTCTCGAGCTTTTGGAGTAC
GTCGTCTTTAGGTTGGGGGGAGGGGTTTTATGCGATGGAGTTTCCCCACACTGAGTGGGTGGAGACTGAA
GTTAGGCCAGCTTGGCACTTGATGTAATTCTCCTTGGAATTTGCCCTTTTTGAGTTTGGATCTTGGTTCA
TTCTCAAGCCTCAGACAGTGGTTCAAAGTTTTTTTCTTCCATTTCAGGTGTCGTGAAGCGGCCGCCATGC
TAGTAAATTGTCCGCTAAATTCTGGCCGTTTTTGGCTTTTTTGTTAGACGGATCCATAACTTCGTATAAT
GTATGCTATACGAAGTTATGCCACCATGTCTAGACTGGACAAGAGCAAAGTCATAAACGGAGCTCTGGAA
TTACTCAATGGTGTCGGTATCGAAGGCCTGACGACAAGGAAACTCGCTCAAAAGCTGGGAGTTGAGCAGC
CTACCCTGTACTGGCACGTGAAGAACAAGCGGGCCCTGCTCGATGCCCTGCCAATCGAGATGCTGGACAG
GCATCATACCCACTTCTGCCCCCTGGAAGGCGAGTCATGGCAAGACTTTCTGCGGAACAACGCCAAGTCA
TACCGCTGTGCTCTCCTCTCACATCGCGACGGGGCTAAAGTGCATCTCGGCACCCGCCCAACAGAGAAAC
AGTACGAAACCCTGGAAAATCAGCTCGCGTTCCTGTGTCAGCAAGGCTTCTCCCTGGAGAACGCACTGTA
CGCTCTGTCCGCCGTGGGCCACTTTACACTGGGCTGCGTATTGGAGGAACAGGAGCATCAAGTAGCAAAA
GAGGAAAGAGAGACACCTACCACCGATTCTATGCCCCCACTTCTGAGACAAGCAATTGAGCTGTTCGACC
GGCAGGGAGCCGAACCTGCCTTCCTTTTCGGCCTGGAACTAATCATATGTGGCCTGGAGAAACAGCTAAA
GTGCGAAAGCGGCGGGCCGACCGACGCCCTTGACGATTTTGACTTAGACATGCTCCCAGCCGATGCCCTT
GACGACTTTGACCTTGATATGCTGCCTGCTGACGCTCTTGACGATTTTGACCTTGACATGCTCCCCGGGT
AACTAAGTAAGGATCCGCGGCCGCACTAGAGGAATTCCGCCCCTCTCCCCCCCCCCCCTCTCCCTCCCCC
CCCCCTAACGTTACTGGCCGAAGCCGCTTGGAATAAGGCCGGTGTGCGTTTGTCTATATGTTATTTTCCA
CCATATTGCCGTCTTTTGGCAATGTGAGGGCCCGGAAACCTGGCCCTGTCTTCTTGACGAGCATTCCTAG
GGGTCTTTCCCCTCTCGCCAAAGGAATGCAAGGTCTGTTGAATGTCGTGAAGGAAGCAGTTCCTCTGGAA
GCTTCTTGAAGACAAACAACGTCTGTAGCGACCCTTTGCAGGCAGCGGAACCCCCCACCTGGCGACAGGT
GCCTCTGCGGCCAAAAGCCACGTGTATAAGATACACCTGCAAAGGCGGCACAACCCCAGTGCCACGTTGT
GAGTTGGATAGTTGTGGAAAGAGTCAAATGGCTCTCCTCAAGCGTATTCAACAAGGGGCTGAAGGATGCC
CAGAAGGTACCCCATTGTATGGGATCTGATCTGGGGCCTCGGTGCACATGCTTTACATGTGTTTAGTCGA
GGTTAAAAAAACGTCTAGGCCCCCCGAACCACGGGGACGTGGTTTTCCTTTGAAAAACACGATGATAAGC
TTACCGGTCCACCATGGTGAGCAAGGGCGAGGAGCTGTTCACCGGGGTGGTGCCCATCCTGGTCGAGCTG
GACGGCGACGTAAACGGCCACAAGTTCAGCGTGTCCGGCGAGGGCGAGGGCGATGCCACCTACGGCAAGC
TGACCCTGAAGTTCATCTGCACCACCGGCAAGCTGCCCGTGCCCTGGCCCACCCTCGTGACCACCCTGAC
CTACGGCGTGCAGTGCTTCAGCCGCTACCCCGACCACATGAAGCAGCACGACTTCTTCAAGTCCGCCATG
CCCGAAGGCTACGTCCAGGAGCGCACCATCTTCTTCAAGGACGACGGCAACTACAAGACCCGCGCCGAGG
TGAAGTTCGAGGGCGACACCCTGGTGAACCGCATCGAGCTGAAGGGCATCGACTTCAAGGAGGACGGCAA
CATCCTGGGGCACAAGCTGGAGTACAACTACAACAGCCACAACGTCTATATCATGGCCGACAAGCAGAAG
AACGGCATCAAGGTGAACTTCAAGATCCGCCACAACATCGAGGACGGCAGCGTGCAGCTCGCCGACCACT
ACCAGCAGAACACCCCCATCGGCGACGGCCCCGTGCTGCTGCCCGACAACCACTACCTGAGCACCCAGTC
CGCCCTGAGCAAAGACCCCAACGAGAAGCGCGATCACATGGTCCTGCTGGAGTTCGTGACCGCCGCCGGG
ATCACTCTCGGCATGGACGAGCTGTACAAGTAAGCATGCCCGACGGCGAGGATCTCGTCGTGACCCATGG
CGATGCCTGCTTGCCGAATATCATGGTGGAAAATGGCCGCTTTTCTGGATTCATCGACTGTGGCCGGCTG
GGTGTGGCGGACCGCTATCAGGACATAGCGTTGGCTACCCGTGATATTGCTGAAGAGCTTGGCGGCGAAT
GGGCTGACCGCTTCCTCGTGCTTTACGGTATCGCCGCTCCCGATTCGCAGCGCATCGCCTTCTATCGCCT
TCTTGACGAGTTCTTCTGATGTACAAGTAAAGCGGCCGCGACTCTAGATCATAATCAGCCATACCACATT
TGTAGAGGTTTTACTTGCTTTAAAAAACCTCCCACACCTCCCCCTGAACCTGAAACATAAAATGAATGCA
ATTGTTGTTGTTTAGTCCCTCCCAATTCGATATCAAGCTTATCGCGATAGATCCTAATCAACCTCTGGAT
TACAAAATTTGTGAAAGATTGACTGGTATTCTTAACTATGTTGCTCCTTTTACGCTATGTGGATACGCTG
CTTTAATGCCTTTGTATCATGCTATTGCTTCCCGTATGGCTTTCATTTTCTCCTCCTTGTATAAATCCTG
GTTGCTGTCTCTTTATGAGGAGTTGTGGCCCGTTGTCAGGCAACGTGGCGTGGTGTGCACTGTGTTTGCT
GACGCAACCCCCACTGGTTGGGGCATTGCCACCACCTGTCAGCTCCTTTCCGGGACTTTCGCTTTCCCCC
TCCCTATTGCCACGGCGGAACTCATCGCCGCCTGCCTTGCCCGCTGCTGGACAGGGGCTCGGCTGTTGGG
CACTGACAATTCCGTGGTGTTGTCGGGGAAATCATCGTCCTTTCCTTGGCTGCTCGCCTGTGTTGCCACC
TGGATTCTGCGCGGGACGTCCTTCTGCTACGTCCCTTCGGCCCTCAATCCAGCGGACCTTCCTTCCCGCG
GCCTGCTGCCGGCTCTGCGGCCTCTTCCGCGTCTTCGCCTTCGCCCTCAGACGAGTCGGATCTCCCTTTG
GGCCGCCTCCCCGCCTGAGATCCTTTAAGACCAATGACTTACAAGGCAGCTGTAGATCTTAGCCACTTTT
TAAAAGAAAAGGGGGGACTGGAAGGGCTAATTCACTCCCAACGAAGACAAGATCTGCTTTTTGCTTGTAC
TGGGTCTCTCTGGTTAGACCAGATCTGAGCCTGGGAGCTCTCTGGCTAACTAGGGAACCCACTGCTTAAG
CCTCAATAAAGCTTGCCTTGAGTGCTTCAAGTAGTGTGTGCCCGTCTGTTGTGTGACTCTGGTAACTAGA
GATCCCTCAGACCCTTTTAGTCAGTGTGGAAAATCTCTAGCAGTAGTAGTTCATGTCATCTTATTATTCA
GTATTTATAACTTGCAAAGAAATGAATATCAGAGAGTGAGAGGCCCGGGTTAATTAAGGAAAGGGCTAGA
TCATTCTTGAAGACGAAAGGGCCTCGTGATACGCCTATTTTTATAGGTTAATGTCATGATAATAATGGTT
TCTTAGACGTCAGGTGGCACTTTTCGGGGAAATGTGCGCGGAACCCCTATTTGTTTATTTTTCTAAATAC
ATTCAAATATGTATCCGCTCATGAGACAATAACCCTGATAAATGCTTCAATAATATTGAAAAAGGAAGAG
TATGAGTATTCAACATTTCCGTGTCGCCCTTATTCCCTTTTTTGCGGCATTTTGCCTTCCTGTTTTTGCT
CACCCAGAAACGCTGGTGAAAGTAAAAGATGCTGAAGATCAGTTGGGTGCACGAGTGGGTTACATCGAAC
TGGATCTCAACAGCGGTAAGATCCTTGAGAGTTTTCGCCCCGAAGAACGTTTTCCAATGATGAGCACTTT
TAAAGTTCTGCTATGTGGCGCGGTATTATCCCGTGTTGACGCCGGGCAAGAGCAACTCGGTCGCCGCATA
CACTATTCTCAGAATGACTTGGTTGAGTACTCACCAGTCACAGAAAAGCATCTTACGGATGGCATGACAG
TAAGAGAATTATGCAGTGCTGCCATAACCATGAGTGATAACACTGCGGCCAACTTACTTCTGACAACGAT
CGGAGGACCGAAGGAGCTAACCGCTTTTTTGCACAACATGGGGGATCATGTAACTCGCCTTGATCGTTGG
GAACCGGAGCTGAATGAAGCCATACCAAACGACGAGCGTGACACCACGATGCCTGTAGCAATGGCAACAA
CGTTGCGCAAACTATTAACTGGCGAACTACTTACTCTAGCTTCCCGGCAACAATTAATAGACTGGATGGA
GGCGGATAAAGTTGCAGGACCACTTCTGCGCTCGGCCCTTCCGGCTGGCTGGTTTATTGCTGATAAATCT
GGAGCCGGTGAGCGTGGGTCTCGCGGTATCATTGCAGCACTGGGGCCAGATGGTAAGCCCTCCCGTATCG
TAGTTATCTACACGACGGGGAGTCAGGCAACTATGGATGAACGAAATAGACAGATCGCTGAGATAGGTGC
CTCACTGATTAAGCATTGGTAACTGTCAGACCAAGTTTACTCATATATACTTTAGATTGATTTAAAACTT
CATTTTTAATTTAAAAGGATCTAGGTGAAGATCCTTTTTGATAATCTCATGACCAAAATCCCTTAACGTG
AGTTTTCGTTCCACTGAGCGTCAGACCCCGTAGAAAAGATCAAAGGATCTTCTTGAGATCCTTTTTTTCT
GCGCGTAATCTGCTGCTTGCAAACAAAAAAACCACCGCTACCAGCGGTGGTTTGTTTGCCGGATCAAGAG
CTACCAACTCTTTTTCCGAAGGTAACTGGCTTCAGCAGAGCGCAGATACCAAATACTGTTCTTCTAGTGT
AGCCGTAGTTAGGCCACCACTTCAAGAACTCTGTAGCACCGCCTACATACCTCGCTCTGCTAATCCTGTT
ACCAGTGGCTGCTGCCAGTGGCGATAAGTCGTGTCTTACCGGGTTGGACTCAAGACGATAGTTACCGGAT
AAGGCGCAGCGGTCGGGCTGAACGGGGGGTTCGTGCACACAGCCCAGCTTGGAGCGAACGACCTACACCG
AACTGAGATACCTACAGCGTGAGCTATGAGAAAGCGCCACGCTTCCCGAAGGGAGAAAGGCGGACAGGTA
TCCGGTAAGCGGCAGGGTCGGAACAGGAGAGCGCACGAGGGAGCTTCCAGGGGGAAACGCCTGGTATCTT
TATAGTCCTGTCGGGTTTCGCCACCTCTGACTTGAGCGTCGATTTTTGTGATGCTCGTCAGGGGGGCGGA
GCCTATGGAAAAACGCCAGCAACGCGGCCTTTTTACGGTTCCTGGCCTTTTGCTGGCCTTTTGCTCACAT
GTTCTTTCCTGCGTTATCCCCTGATTCTGTGGATAACCGTATTACCGCCTTTGAGTGAGCTGATACCGCT
CGCCGCAGCCGAACGACCGAGCGCAGCGAGTCAGTGAGCGAGGAAGCGGAAGAGCGCCCAATACGCAAAC
CGCCTCTCCCCGCGCGTTGGCCGATTCATTAATGCAGCAAGCTCATGGCTGACTAATTTTTTTTATTTAT
GCAGAGGCCGAGGCCGCCTCGGCCTCTGAGCTATTCCAGAAGTAGTGAGGAGGCTTTTTTGGAGGCCTAG
GCTTTTGCAAAAAGCTCCCCGTGGCACGACAGGTTTCCCGACTGGAAAGCGGGCAGTGAGCGCAACGCAA
TTAATGTGAGTTAGCTCACTCATTAGGCACCCCAGGCTTTACACTTTATGCTTCCGGCTCGTATGTTGTG
TGGAATTGTGAGCGGATAACAATTTCACACAGGAAACAGCTATGACATGATTACGAATTTCACAAATAAA
GCATTTTTTTCACTGCATTCTAGTTGTGGTTTGTCCAAACTCATCAATGTATCTTATCATGTCTGGATCA
ACTGGATAACTCAAGCTAACCAAAATCATCCCAAACTTCCCACCCCATACCCTATTACCACTGCCAATTA
CCTGTGGTTTCATTTACTCTAAACCTGTGATTCCTCTGAATTATTTTCATTTTAAAGAAATTGTATTTGT
TAAATATGTACTACAAACTTAGTAGTTGGAAGGGCTAATTCACTCCCAAAGAAGACAAGATATCCTTGAT
CTGTGGATCTACCACACACAAGGCTACTTCCCTGATTAGCAGAACTACACACCAGGGCCAGGGGTCAGAT
ATCCACTGACCTTTGGATGGTGCTACAAGCTAGTACCAGTTGAGCCAGATAAGGTAGAAGAGGCCAATAA
AGGAGAGAACACCAGCTTGTTACACCCTGTGAGCCTGCATGGGATGGATGACCCGGAGAGAGAAGTGTTA
GAGTGGAGGTTTGACAGCCGCCTAGCATTTCATCACGTGGCCCGAGAGCTGCATCCGGAGTACTTCAAGA
ACTGCTGATATCGAGCTTGCTACAAGGGACTTTCCGCTGGGGACTTTCCAGGGAGGCGTGGCCTGGGCGG
GACTGGGGAGTGGCGAGCCCTCAGATCCTGCATATAAGCAGCTGCTTTTTGCCTGTACTGGGTCTCTCTG
GTTAGACCAGATCTGAGCCTGGGAGCTCTCTGGCTAACTAGGGAACCCACTGCTTAAGCCTCAATAAAGC
TTGCCTTGAGTGCTTCAAGTAGTGTGTGCCCGTCTGTTGTGTGACTCTGGTAACTAGAGATCCCTCAGAC
CCTTTTAGTCAGTGTGGAAAATCTCTAGCAGTGGCGCCCGAACAGGGACTTGAAAGCGAAAGGGAAACCA
GAGGAGCTCTCTCGACGCAGGACTCGGCTTGCTGAAGCGCGCACGGCAAGAGGCGAGGGGCGGCGACTGG
TGAGTACGCCAAAAATTTTGACTAGCGGAGGCTAGAAGGAGAGAGATGGGTGCGAGAGCGTCAGTATTAA
GCGGGGGAGAATTAGATCGCGATGGGAAAAAATTCGGTTAAGGCCAGGGGGAAAGAAAAAATATAAATTA
AAACATATAGTATGGGCAAGCAGGGAGCTAGAACGATTCGCAGTTAATCCTGGCCTGTTAGAAACATCAG
AAGGCTGTAGACAAATACTGGGACAGCTACAACCATCCCTTCAGACAGGATCAGAAGAACTTAGATCATT
ATATAATACAGTAGCAACCCTCTATTGTGTGCATCAAAGGATAGAGATAAAAGACACCAAGGAAGCTTTA
GACAAGATAGAGGAAGAGCAAAACAAAAGTAAGACCACCGCACAGCAAGCGGCCGGCCGCTGATCTTCAG
ACCTGGAGGAGGAGATATGAGGGACAATTGGAGAAGTGAATTATATAAATATAAAGTAGTAAAAATTGAA
CCATTAGGAGTAGCACCCACCAAGGCAAAGAGAAGAGTGGTGCAGAGAGAAAAAAGAGCAGTGGGAATAG
GAGCTTTGTTCCTTGGGTTCTTGGGAGCAGCAGGAAGCACTATGGGCGCAGCGTCAATGACGCTGACGGT
ACAGGCCAGACAATTATTGTCTGGTATAGTGCAGCAGCAGAACAATTTGCTGAGGGCTATTGAGGCGCAA
CAGCATCTGTTGCAACTCACAGTCTGGGGCATCAAGCAGCTCCAGGCAAGAATCCTGGCTGTGGAAAGAT
ACCTAAAGGATCAACAGCTCCTGGGGATTTGGGGTTGCTCTGGAAAACTCATTTGCACCACTGCTGTGCC
TTGGAATGCTAGTTGGAGTAATAAATCTCTGGAACAGATTTGGAATCACACGACCTGGATGGAGTGGGAC
AGAGAAATTAACAATTACACAAGCTTAATACACTCCTTAATTGAAGAATCGCAAAACCAGCAAGAAAAGA
ATGAACAAGAATTATTGGAATTAGATAAATGGGCAAGTTTGTGGAATTGGTTTAACATAACAAATTGGCT
GTGGTATATAAAATTATTCATAATGATAGTAGGAGGCTTGGTAGGTTTAAGAATAGTTTTTGCTGTACTT
TCTATAGTGAATAGAGTTAGGCAGGGATATTCACCATTATCGTTTCAGACCCACCTCCCAACCCCGAGGG
GACCCGACAGGCCCGAAGGAATAGAAGAAGAAGGTGGAGAGAGAGACAGAGACAGATCCATTCGATTAGT
GAACGGATCTCGACGGTATCGCCGAATTCACAAATGGCAGTATTCATCCACAATTTTAAAAGAAAAGGGG
GGATTGGGGGGTACAGTGCAGGGGAAAGAATAGTAGACATAATAGCAACAGACATACAAACTAAAGAATT
ACAAAAACAAATTACAAAAATTCAAAATTTTCGGGTTTATTACAGGGACAGCAGAGATCCAGTTTGGACT
AGGATCCTTTACCAC
